>Addgene plasmid #48175 | psicheck-2-Tas2r3-mod | depositor partial sequence | sequence record 69712 | T7
GCTAGCCAGTGAGGAGATTCTACGTATCAACAGAAAGAACAAAGATCAGGGCTGCCTAATTGCTGACATG
TTGCTAGC
