>Addgene plasmid #48175 | psicheck-2-Tas2r3-mod | addgene partial sequence | sequence record 71809 | chim-int-F 5'-TCTTACTGACATCCACTTTGCC-3'
GCTCTTAAGGCTAGAGTACTTAATACGACTCACTATAGGCTAGCCAGTGAGGAGATTCTACGTATCAACA
GAAAGAACAAAGATCAGGGCTGCCTAATTGCTGACATGTTGCTAGCCACCTTGGCTTCCAAGGTGTACGA
CCCCGAGCAACGCAAACGCATGATCACTGGGCCTCAGTGGTGGGCTCGCTGCAAGCAAATGAACGTGCTG
GACTCCTTCATCAACTACTATGATTCCGAGAAGCACGCCGAGAACGCCGTGATTTTTCTGCATGGTAACG
CTGCCTCCAGCTACCTGTGGAGGCACGTCGTGCCTCACATCGAGCCCGTGGCTAGATGCATCATCCCTGA
TCTGATCGGAATGGGTAAGTCCGGCAAGAGCGGGAATGGCTCATATCGCCTCCTGGATCACTACAAGTAC
CTCACCGCTTGGTTCGAGCTGCTGAACCTTCCAAAGAAAATCATCTTTGTGGGCCACGACTGGGGGGCTT
GTCTGGCCTTTCACTACTCCTACGAGCACCAAGACAAGATCAAGGCCATCGTCCATGCTGAGAGTGTCGT
GGACGTGATCGAGTCCTGGGACGAGTGGCCTGACATCGAGGAGGATATCGCCCTGATCAAGAGCGAAGAG
GGCGAGAAAATGGTGCTTGAGAATAACTTCTTCGTCGAGACCATGCTCCCAAGCAAGATCATGCGGAAAC
TGGAGCCTGAGGAGTTCGCTGCCTACCTGGAGCCATTCAAGGAGAAGGGCGAGGTTAGACGGCCTACCCT
CTCCTGGCCTCGCGAGATCCCTCTCGTTAAGGGAGGCAAGCCCGACGTCGTCCAGATTGTCCGCAACTAC
AACGCCTACCTTCGGGCCAGCGACGATCTGCCTAAGATGTTCATCGAGTCCGACCCTGGGTTCTTTTCCA
ACGCTATTGTCGAGGGA
