[The description below was written by a language model from this plasmid's Addgene catalogue record.]
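Description:
psicheck-2-Tas2r3-mod is a dual-luciferase reporter plasmid built on the commercial psiCHECK-2 backbone, designed to test how an upstream open reading frame (uORF) in a 5′ untranslated region affects translation of a downstream coding sequence. It is propagated in E. coli as a high-copy plasmid under ampicillin selection, and the total size is recorded as 6339 bp, of which 66 bp is insert. No feature table accompanies the record, so the promoters, origin of replication and polyadenylation signals are not itemised. As a general property of the psiCHECK-2 design, the vector carries a Renilla luciferase reporter alongside an independently expressed firefly luciferase that serves as an internal normalisation control for transfection efficiency in mammalian cells.

The insert is a short fragment from the human TAS2R3 (taste 2 receptor member 3) transcript containing its uORF element. It was cloned into a single NheI site, retained on both sides, so that it sits ahead of the Renilla luciferase gene. In this "mod" version the uORF start codon has been disabled by a T-to-C change (ATG to ACG), so scanning ribosomes should no longer initiate at the upstream site and can instead proceed to the Renilla start codon. The construct therefore appears intended as the mutant comparator in assays of uORF-mediated repression: Renilla output, normalised to firefly, would be compared with that of a counterpart carrying the intact ATG to measure how much the native TAS2R3 uORF reduces expression of the downstream protein. That wild-type counterpart is not part of this record.
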