Addgene plasmid #48175: psicheck-2-Tas2r3-mod
Purpose: contains Renilla Luciferase gene preceded by a mutated (ATG --> ACG) upstream open reading frame element
Depositing lab: Vamsi Mootha. Depositing organization: Massachusetts General Hospital. Publication: Upstream open reading frames cause widespread reduction of protein expression and are polymorphic among humans. Calvo SE, Pagliarini DJ, Mootha VK. Proc Natl Acad Sci U S A. 2009 May 5;106(18):7507-12. doi: 10.1073/pnas.0810916106. Epub 2009 Apr 16. PubMed 19372376.
Backbone
  Vector backbone: psicheck2
  Backbone manufacturer: Promega
  Backbone size w/o insert (bp): 6273
  Total vector size (bp): 6339
  Vector type: Luciferase
Growth in bacteria
  Bacterial resistance: Ampicillin, 100 μg/mL
  Growth temperature: 37°C
  Growth strain: Top10
  Copy number: High Copy
Gene/Insert
  Gene/Insert name: TAS2R3 taste 2 receptor member 3
  Species: H. sapiens (human)
  Insert size (bp): 66
  Mutation: T/C MUTATION IN ATG OF UORF
  GenBank ID: NM_016943
  Entrez Gene: TAS2R3 (a.k.a. T2R3)
  Cloning method: Restriction Enzyme; 5′ cloning site Nhe1 (not destroyed); 3′ cloning site Nhe1 (not destroyed)
  Sequencing primers: 5′ T7
Terms and licenses: Academic/Nonprofit Terms; Industry Terms: Not Available to Industry
How to cite: psicheck-2-Tas2r3-mod was a gift from Vamsi Mootha (Addgene plasmid # 48175 ; http://n2t.net/addgene:48175 ; RRID:Addgene_48175)
